>Addgene plasmid #32980 | pMSCV-puro-mMcl-1 | depositor partial sequence | sequence record 43403 | Vector
TGAAAGACCCCACCTGTAGGTTTGGCAAGCTAGCTTAAGTAACGCCATTTTGCAAGGCATGGAAAATACA
TAACTGAGAATAGAGAAGTTCAGATCAAGGTTAGGAACAGAGAGACAGCAGAATATGGGCCAAACAGGAT
ATCTGTGGTAAGCAGTTCCTGCCCCGGCTCAGGGCCAAGAACAGATGGTCCCCAGATGCGGTCCCGCCCT
CAGCAGTTTCTAGAGAACCATCAGATGTTTCCAGGGTGCCCCAAGGACCTGAAATGACCCTGTGCCTTAT
TTGAACTAACCAATCAGTTCGCTTCTCGCTTCTGTTCGCGCGCTTCTGCTCCCCGAGCTCAATAAAAGAG
CCCACAACCCCTCACTCGGCGCGCCAGTCCTCCGATAGACTGCGTCGCCCGGGTACCCGTATTCCCAATA
AAGCCTCTTGCTGTTTGCATCCGAATCGTGGACTCGCTGATCCTTGGGAGGGTCTCCTCAGATTGATTGA
CTGCCCACCTCGGGGGTCTTTCATTTGGAGGTTCCACCGAGATTTGGAGACCCCTGCCCAGGGACCACCG
ACCCCCCCGCCGGGAGGTAAGCTGGCCAGCGGTCGTTTCGTGTCTGTCTCTGTCTTTGTGCGTGTTTGTG
CCGGCATCTAATGTTTGCGCCTGCGTCTGTACTAGTTAGCTAACTAGCTCTGTATCTGGCGGACCCGTGG
TGGAACTGACGAGTTCTGAACACCCGGCCGCAACCCTGGGAGACGTCCCAGGGACTTTGGGGGCCGTTTT
TGTGGCCCGACCTGAGGAAGGGAGTCGATGTGGAATCCGACCCCGTCAGGATATGTGGTTCTGGTAGGAG
ACGAGAACCTAAAACAGTTCCCGCCTCCGTCTGAATTTTTGCTTTCGGTTTGGAACCGAAGCCGCGCGTC
TTGTCTGCTGCAGCGCTGCAGCATCGTTCTGTGTTGTCTCTGTCTGACTGTGTTTCTGTATTTGTCTGAA
AATTAGGGCCAGACTGTTACCACTCCCTTAAGTTTGACCTTAGGTCACTGGAAAGATGTCGAGCGGATCG
CTCACAACCAGTCGGTAGATGTCAAGAAGAGACGTTGGGTTACCTTCTGCTCTGCAGAATGGCCAACCTT
TAACGTCGGATGGCCGCGAGACGGCACCTTTAACCGAGACCTCATCACCCAGGTTAAGATCAAGGTCTTT
TCACCTGGCCCGCATGGACACCCAGACCAGGTCCCCTACATCGTGACCTGGGAAGCCTTGGCTTTTGACC
CCCCTCCCTGGGTCAAGCCCTTTGTACACCCTAAGCCTCCGCCTCCTCTTCCTCCATCCGCCCCGTCTCT
CCCCCTTGAACCTCCTCGTTCGACCCCGCCTCGATCCTCCCTTTATCCAGCCCTCACTCCTTCTCTAGGC
GCCGGAATTAGATCTCTCGAGGTTAACGAATTCTACCGGGTAGGGGAGGCGCTTTTCCCAAGGCAGTCTG
GAGCATGCGCTTTAGCAGCCCCGCTGGGCACTTGGCGCTACACAAGTGGCCTCTGGCCTCGCACACATTC
CACATCCACCGGTAGGCGCCAACCGGCTCCGTTCTTTGGTGGCCCCTTCGCGCCACCTTCTACTCCTCCC
CTAGTCAGGAAGTTCCCCCCCGCCCCGCAGCTCGCGTCGTGCAGGACGTGACAAATGGAAGTAGCACGTC
TCACTAGTCTCGTGCAGATGGACAGCACCGCTGAGCAATGGAAGCGGGTAGGCCTTTGGGGCAGCGGCCA
ATAGCAGCTTTGCTCCTTCGCTTTCTGGGCTCAGAGGCTGGGAAGGGGTGGGTCCGGGGGCGGGCTCAGG
GGCGGGCTCAGGGGCGGGGCGGGCGCCCGAAGGTCCTCCGGAGGCCCGGCATTCTGCACGCTTCAAAAGC
GCACGTCTGCCGCGCTGTTCTCCTCTTCCTCATCTCCGGGCCTTTCGACCTGCAGCCCAAGCTTACCATG
ACCGAGTACAAGCCCACGGTGCGCCTCGCCACCCGCGACGACGTCCCCAGGGCCGTACGCACCCTCGCCG
CCGCGTTCGCCGACTACCCCGCCACGCGCCACACCGTCGATCCGGACCGCCACATCGAGCGGGTCACCGA
GCTGCAAGAACTCTTCCTCACGCGCGTCGGGCTCGACATCGGCAAGGTGTGGGTCGCGGACGACGGCGCC
GCGGTGGCGGTCTGGACCACGCCGGAGAGCGTCGAAGCGGGGGCGGTGTTCGCCGAGATCGGCCCGCGCA
TGGCCGAGTTGAGCGGTTCCCGGCTGGCCGCGCAGCAACAGATGGAAGGCCTCCTGGCGCCGCACCGGCC
CAAGGAGCCCGCGTGGTTCCTGGCCACCGTCGGCGTCTCGCCCGACCACCAGGGCAAGGGTCTGGGCAGC
GCCGTCGTGCTCCCCGGAGTGGAGGCGGCCGAGCGCGCCGGGGTGCCCGCCTTCCTGGAGACCTCCGCGC
CCCGCAACCTCCCCTTCTACGAGCGGCTCGGCTTCACCGTCACCGCCGACGTCGAGGTGCCCGAAGGACC
GCGCACCTGGTGCATGACCCGCAAGCCCGGTGCCTGACGCCCGCCCCACGACCCGCAGCGCCCGACCGAA
AGGAGCGCACGACCCCATGCATCGATAAAATAAAAGATTTTATTTAGTCTCCAGAAAAAGGGGGGAATGA
AAGACCCCACCTGTAGGTTTGGCAAGCTAGCTTAAGTAACGCCATTTTGCAAGGCATGGAAAATACATAA
CTGAGAATAGAGAAGTTCAGATCAAGGTTAGGAACAGAGAGACAGCAGAATATGGGCCAAACAGGATATC
TGTGGTAAGCAGTTCCTGCCCCGGCTCAGGGCCAAGAACAGATGGTCCCCAGATGCGGTCCCGCCCTCAG
CAGTTTCTAGAGAACCATCAGATGTTTCCAGGGTGCCCCAAGGACCTGAAATGACCCTGTGCCTTATTTG
AACTAACCAATCAGTTCGCTTCTCGCTTCTGTTCGCGCGCTTCTGCTCCCCGAGCTCAATAAAAGAGCCC
ACAACCCCTCACTCGGCGCGCCAGTCCTCCGATAGACTGCGTCGCCCGGGTACCCGTGTATCCAATAAAC
CCTCTTGCAGTTGCATCCGACTTGTGGTCTCGCTGTTCCTTGGGAGGGTCTCCTCTGAGTGATTGACTAC
CCGTCAGCGGGGGTCTTTCATGGGTAACAGTTTCTTGAAGTTGGAGAACAACATTCTGAGGGTAGGAGTC
GAATATTAAGTAATCCTGACTCAATTAGCCACTGTTTTGAATCCACATACTCCAATACTCCTGAAATAGT
TCATTATGGACAGCGCAGAAGAGCTGGGGAGAATTAATTCGTAATCATGGTCATAGCTGTTTCCTGTGTG
AAATTGTTATCCGCTCACAATTCCACACAACATACGAGCCGGAAGCATAAAGTGTAAAGCCTGGGGTGCC
TAATGAGTGAGCTAACTCACATTAATTGCGTTGCGCTCACTGCCCGCTTTCCAGTCGGGAAACCTGTCGT
GCCAGCTGCATTAATGAATCGGCCAACGCGCGGGGAGAGGCGGTTTGCGTATTGGGCGCTCTTCCGCTTC
CTCGCTCACTGACTCGCTGCGCTCGGTCGTTCGGCTGCGGCGAGCGGTATCAGCTCACTCAAAGGCGGTA
ATACGGTTATCCACAGAATCAGGGGATAACGCAGGAAAGAACATGTGAGCAAAAGGCCAGCAAAAGGCCA
GGAACCGTAAAAAGGCCGCGTTGCTGGCGTTTTTCCATAGGCTCCGCCCCCCTGACGAGCATCACAAAAA
TCGACGCTCAAGTCAGAGGTGGCGAAACCCGACAGGACTATAAAGATACCAGGCGTTTCCCCCTGGAAGC
TCCCTCGTGCGCTCTCCTGTTCCGACCCTGCCGCTTACCGGATACCTGTCCGCCTTTCTCCCTTCGGGAA
GCGTGGCGCTTTCTCATAGCTCACGCTGTAGGTATCTCAGTTCGGTGTAGGTCGTTCGCTCCAAGCTGGG
CTGTGTGCACGAACCCCCCGTTCAGCCCGACCGCTGCGCCTTATCCGGTAACTATCGTCTTGAGTCCAAC
CCGGTAAGACACGACTTATCGCCACTGGCAGCAGCCACTGGTAACAGGATTAGCAGAGCGAGGTATGTAG
GCGGTGCTACAGAGTTCTTGAAGTGGTGGCCTAACTACGGCTACACTAGAAGGACAGTATTTGGTATCTG
CGCTCTGCTGAAGCCAGTTACCTTCGGAAAAAGAGTTGGTAGCTCTTGATCCGGCAAACAAACCACCGCT
GGTAGCGGTGGTTTTTTTGTTTGCAAGCAGCAGATTACGCGCAGAAAAAAAGGATCTCAAGAAGATCCTT
TGATCTTTTCTACGGGGTCTGACGCTCAGTGGAACGAAAACTCACGTTAAGGGATTTTGGTCATGAGATT
ATCAAAAAGGATCTTCACCTAGATCCTTTTAAATTAAAAATGAAGTTTTAAATCAATCTAAAGTATATAT
GAGTAAACTTGGTCTGACAGTTACCAATGCTTAATCAGTGAGGCACCTATCTCAGCGATCTGTCTATTTC
GTTCATCCATAGTTGCCTGACTCCCCGTCGTGTAGATAACTACGATACGGGAGGGCTTACCATCTGGCCC
CAGTGCTGCAATGATACCGCGAGACCCACGCTCACCGGCTCCAGATTTATCAGCAATAAACCAGCCAGCC
GGAAGGGCCGAGCGCAGAAGTGGTCCTGCAACTTTATCCGCCTCCATCCAGTCTATTAATTGTTGCCGGG
AAGCTAGAGTAAGTAGTTCGCCAGTTAATAGTTTGCGCAACGTTGTTGCCATTGCTACAGGCATCGTGGT
GTCACGCTCGTCGTTTGGTATGGCTTCATTCAGCTCCGGTTCCCAACGATCAAGGCGAGTTACATGATCC
CCCATGTTGTGCAAAAAAGCGGTTAGCTCCTTCGGTCCTCCGATCGTTGTCAGAAGTAAGTTGGCCGCAG
TGTTATCACTCATGGTTATGGCAGCACTGCATAATTCTCTTACTGTCATGCCATCCGTAAGATGCTTTTC
TGTGACTGGTGAGTACTCAACCAAGTCATTCTGAGAATAGTGTATGCGGCGACCGAGTTGCTCTTGCCCG
GCGTCAATACGGGATAATACCGCGCCACATAGCAGAACTTTAAAAGTGCTCATCATTGGAAAACGTTCTT
CGGGGCGAAAACTCTCAAGGATCTTACCGCTGTTGAGATCCAGTTCGATGTAACCCACTCGTGCACCCAA
CTGATCTTCAGCATCTTTTACTTTCACCAGCGTTTCTGGGTGAGCAAAAACAGGAAGGCAAAATGCCGCA
AAAAAGGGAATAAGGGCGACACGGAAATGTTGAATACTCATACTCTTCCTTTTTCAATATTATTGAAGCA
TTTATCAGGGTTATTGTCTCATGAGCGGATACATATTTGAATGTATTTAGAAAAATAAACAAATAGGGGT
TCCGCGCACATTTCCCCGAAAAGTGCCACCTGACGTCTAAGAAACCATTATTATCATGACATTAACCTAT
AAAAATAGGCGTATCACGAGGCCCTTTCGTCTCGCGCGTTTCGGTGATGACGGTGAAAACCTCTGACACA
TGCAGCTCCCGGAGACGGTCACAGCTTGTCTGTAAGCGGATGCCGGGAGCAGACAAGCCCGTCAGGGCGC
GTCAGCGGGTGTTGGCGGGTGTCGGGGCTGGCTTAACTATGCGGCATCAGAGCAGATTGTACTGAGAGTG
CACCATATGCGGTGTGAAATACCGCACAGATGCGTAAGGAGAAAATACCGCATCAGGCGCCATTCGCCAT
TCAGGCTGCGCAACTGTTGGGAAGGGCGATCGGTGCGGGCCTCTTCGCTATTACGCCAGCTGGCGAAAGG
GGGATGTGCTGCAAGGCGATTAAGTTGGGTAACGCCAGGGTTTTCCCAGTCACGACGTTGTAAAACGACG
GCGCAAGGAATGGTGCATGCAAGGAGATGGCGCCCAACAGTCCCCCGGCCACGGGGCCTGCCACCATACC
CACGCCGAAACAAGCGCTCATGAGCCCGAAGTGGCGAGCCCGATCTTCCCCATCGGTGATGTCGGCGATA
TAGGCGCCAGCAACCGCACCTGTGGCGCCGGTGATGCCGGCCACGATGCGTCCGGCGTAGAGGCGATTAG
TCCAATTTGTTAAAGACAGGATATCAGTGGTCCAGGCTCTAGTTTTGACTCAACAATATCACCAGCTGAA
GCCTATAGAGTACGAGCCATAGATAAAATAAAAGATTTTATTTAGTCTCCAGAAAAAGGGGGGAA
