>Addgene plasmid #32980 | pMSCV-puro-mMcl-1 | addgene partial sequence | sequence record 44658 | pLXSN-5
CCTCACTCCTTCTCTAGGCGCCGGAATTAGATCTCTCGAGGTTAACGAATTCGCCCTTCCACCATGTTTG
GCCTGCGGAGAAACGCGGTCATCGGCTTGAACCTGTACTGCGGCGGCGCCAGCCTCGGCGCGGGCGGCGG
TTCTCCGGCAGGGGCGCGCCTGGTGGCCGAGGAGGCCAAGGCGCGGCGCGAGGGGGGAGGGGAGGCCGCC
CTGCTGCCCGGCGCGCGGGTGGTCGCCCGGCCGCCGCCCGTGGGCGCCGAGGACCCCGACGTCACCGCGT
CGGCCGAAAGGCGGCTGCATAAGTCGCCCGGCCTCCTCGCCGTGCCGCCCGAGGAGATGGCCGCGTCGGC
CGCCGCCGCCATCGTGTCTCCGGAGGAGGAACTGGACGGCTGCGAGCCGGAGGCCATCGGCAAGCGCCCG
GCCGTGCTGCCCCTCCTGGAGCGCGTGAGCGAGGCGGCCAAGAGCTCCGGGGCCGACGGCTCTCTGCCCT
CCACGCCGCCGCCGCCCGAGGAGGAAGAGGACGACCTATACCGCCAGTCGCTGGAGATCATCTCGCGCTA
CTTGCGGGAGCAGGCGACCGGCTCCAAGGACTCGAAGCCTCTGGGCGAGGCGGGCGCGGCGGGCCGGAGA
GCGCTGGAGACCCTGCGGCGCGTGGGCGACGGCGTGCAGCGCAACCACGAGACGGCCTTCCAGGGCATGC
TCCGGAAACTGGACATTAAAAACGAAGGCGATGTTAAATCTTTTTCTCGAGTAATGGTCCATGTTTTCAA
AGATGGCGTAAC
