[The description below was written by a language model from this plasmid's Addgene catalogue record.]
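Description:
pMSCV-puro-mMcl-1 is a retroviral mammalian expression plasmid built on the pMSCVpuro backbone (about 6.3 kb without insert), a murine stem cell virus–derived vector. It is maintained in E. coli as a high-copy plasmid under ampicillin selection. In mammalian cells, transduced or transfected populations are selected with puromycin. No feature table is supplied with the record, so details such as the bacterial origin, the packaging signal and the promoter driving the puromycin resistance gene are not explicitly documented here. MSCV-type vectors generally place the transgene and marker between two long terminal repeats, together with a packaging signal. This arrangement lets the transcript be packaged into retroviral particles when gag, pol and env are supplied in trans by a packaging cell line, and the provirus then integrates stably into the genome of dividing target cells.

The payload is a 996 bp insert encoding mouse Mcl-1 (Mcl1), an antiapoptotic member of the BCL-2 family. Expression is driven by the viral LTR. The insert was cloned into an EcoRI site at both its 5′ and 3′ ends, and both sites are retained, so it can be excised with a single enzyme. Because this cloning is non-directional, orientation had to be confirmed after cloning. No epitope tags, fusion partners or mutations are recorded.

The associated publication concerns ubiquitin-independent degradation of MCL-1. This suggests the construct serves for stable expression of mouse MCL-1 in mammalian cells in studies of the protein's turnover and pro-survival function, though the record does not spell out a specific application.
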