Addgene plasmid #32980: pMSCV-puro-mMcl-1
Depositing lab: Joseph Opferman. Depositing organization: St. Jude Children's Research Hospital. Publication: Ubiquitin-independent degradation of antiapoptotic MCL-1. Stewart DP, Koss B, Bathina M, Perciavalle RM, Bisanz K, Opferman JT. Mol Cell Biol. 2010 Jun;30(12):3099-110. Epub 2010 Apr 12. 10.1128/MCB.01266-09 PubMed 20385764.
Backbone
  Vector backbone: pMSCVpuro
  Backbone size w/o insert (bp): 6295
  Vector type: Mammalian Expression, Retroviral
  Selectable markers: Puromycin
Growth in bacteria
  Bacterial resistance: Ampicillin, 100 μg/mL
  Growth temperature: 37°C
  Growth strain: DH5alpha
  Copy number: High Copy
Gene/Insert
  Gene/Insert name: Mcl-1
  Species: M. musculus (mouse)
  Insert size (bp): 996
  Entrez Gene: Mcl1 (a.k.a. Gm52627, Mcl-1)
  Promoter: LTR
  Cloning method: Restriction Enzyme; 5′ cloning site EcoRI (not destroyed); 3′ cloning site EcoRI (not destroyed)
  Sequencing primers: 5′ CCCTTGAACCTCCTCGTTCGACC
Terms and licenses: Academic/Nonprofit Terms; Industry Terms: Not Available to Industry
How to cite: pMSCV-puro-mMcl-1 was a gift from Joseph Opferman (Addgene plasmid # 32980 ; http://n2t.net/addgene:32980 ; RRID:Addgene_32980)
